>Addgene plasmid #148783 | pnEA-NpM-HsNot4_1-274-GB1His6_AG | depositor full sequence | sequence record 291231 | Full Sequence
TTCTTGAAGACGAAAGGGCCTCGTGATACGCCTATTTTTATAGGTTAATGTCATGATAATAATGGTTTCT
TAGACGTCAGGTGGCACTTTTCGGGGAAATGTGCGCGGAACCCCTATTTGTTTATTTTTCTAAATACATT
CAAATATGTATCCGCTCATGAGACAATAACCCTGATAAATGCTTCAATAATATTGAAAAAGGAAGAGTAT
GAGTATTCAACATTTCCGTGTCGCCCTTATTCCCTTTTTTGCGGCATTTTGCCTTCCTGTTTTTGCTCAC
CCAGAAACGCTGGTGAAAGTAAAAGATGCTGAAGATCAGTTGGGTGCACGAGTGGGTTACATCGAACTGG
ATCTCAACAGCGGTAAGATCCTTGAGAGTTTTCGCCCCGAAGAACGTTTTCCAATGATGAGCACTTTTAA
AGTTCTGCTATGTGGCGCGGTATTATCCCGTGTTGACGCCGGGCAAGAGCAACTCGGTCGCCGCATACAC
TATTCTCAGAATGACTTGGTTGAGTACTCACCAGTCACAGAAAAGCATCTTACGGATGGCATGACAGTAA
GAGAATTATGCAGTGCTGCCATAACCATGAGTGATAACACTGCGGCCAACTTACTTCTGACAACGATCGG
AGGACCGAAGGAGCTAACCGCTTTTTTGCACAACATGGGGGATCATGTAACTCGCCTTGATCGTTGGGAA
CCGGAGCTGAATGAAGCCATACCAAACGACGAGCGTGACACCACGATGCCTGCAGCAATGGCAACAACGT
TGCGCAAACTATTAACTGGCGAACTACTTACTCTAGCTTCCCGGCAACAATTAATAGACTGGATGGAGGC
GGATAAAGTTGCAGGACCACTTCTGCGCTCGGCCCTTCCGGCTGGCTGGTTTATTGCTGATAAATCTGGA
GCCGGTGAGCGTGGGTCTCGCGGTATCATTGCAGCACTGGGGCCAGATGGTAAGCCCTCCCGTATCGTAG
TTATCTACACGACGGGGAGTCAGGCAACTATGGATGAACGAAATAGACAGATCGCTGAGATAGGTGCCTC
ACTGATTAAGCATTGGTAACTGTCAGACCAAGTTTACTCATATATACTTTAGATTGATTTAAAACTTCAT
TTTTAATTTAAAAGGATCTAGGTGAAGATCCTTTTTGATAATCTCATGACCAAAATCCCTTAACGTGAGT
TTTCGTTCCACTGAGCGTCAGACCCCGTAGAAAAGATCAAAGGATCTTCTTGAGATCCTTTTTTTCTGCG
CGTAATCTGCTGCTTGCAAACAAAAAAACCACCGCTACCAGCGGTGGTTTGTTTGCCGGATCAAGAGCTA
CCAACTCTTTTTCCGAAGGTAACTGGCTTCAGCAGAGCGCAGATACCAAATACTGTCCTTCTAGTGTAGC
CGTAGTTAGGCCACCACTTCAAGAACTCTGTAGCACCGCCTACATACCTCGCTCTGCTAATCCTGTTACC
AGTGGCTGCTGCCAGTGGCGATAAGTCGTGTCTTACCGGGTTGGACTCAAGACGATAGTTACCGGATAAG
GCGCAGCGGTCGGGCTGAACGGGGGGTTCGTGCACACAGCCCAGCTTGGAGCGAACGACCTACACCGAAC
TGAGATACCTACAGCGTGAGCTATGAGAAAGCGCCACGCTTCCCGAAGGGAGAAAGGCGGACAGGTATCC
GGTAAGCGGCAGGGTCGGAACAGGAGAGCGCACGAGGGAGCTTCCAGGGGGAAACGCCTGGTATCTTTAT
AGTCCTGTCGGGTTTCGCCACCTCTGACTTGAGCGTCGATTTTTGTGATGCTCGTCAGGGGGGCGGAGCC
TATGGAAAAACGCCAGCAACGCGGCCTTTTTACGGTTCCTGGCCTTTTGCTGGCCTTTTGCTCACATGTT
CTTTCCTGCGTTATCCCCTGATTCTGTGGATAACCGTATTACCGCCTTTGAGTGAGCTGATACCGCTCGC
CGCAGCCGAACGACCGAGCGCAGCGAGTCAGTGAGCGAGGAAGCGGAAGAGCGCCTGATGCGGTATTTTC
TCCTTACGCATCTGTGCGGTATTTCACACCGCATATATGGTGCACTCTCAGTACAATCTGCTCTGATGCC
GCATAGTTAAGCCAGTATACACTCCGCTATCGCTACGTGACTGGGTCATGGCTGCGCCCCGACACCCGCC
AACACCCGCTGACGCGCCCTGACGGGCTTGTCTGCTCCCGGCATCCGCTTACAGACAAGCTGTGACCGTC
TCCGGGAGCTGCATGTGTCAGAGGTTTTCACCGTCATCACCGAAACGCGCGAGGCAGCTGCGGTAAAGCT
CATCAGCGTGGTCGTGAAGCGATTCACAGATGTCTGCCTGTTCATCCGCGTCCAGCTCGTTGAGTTTCTC
CAGAAGCGTTAATGTCTGGCTTCTGATAAAGCGGGCCATGTTAAGGGCGGTTTTTTCCTGTTTGGTCACT
GATGCCTCCGTGTAAGGGGGATTTCTGTTCATGGGGGTAATGATACCGATGAAACGAGAGAGGATGCTCA
CGATACGGGTTACTGATGATGAACATGCCCGGTTACTGGAACGTTGTGAGGGTAAACAACTGGCGGTATG
GATGCGGCGGGACCAGAGAAAAATCACTCAGGGTCAATGCCAGCGCTTCGTTAATACAGATGTAGGTGTT
CCACAGGGTAGCCAGCAGCATCCTGCGATGCAGATCCGGAACATAATGGTGCAGGGCGCTGACTTCCGCG
TTTCCAGACTTTACGAAACACGGAAACCGAAGACCATTCATGTTGTTGCTCAGGTCGCAGACGTTTTGCA
GCAGCAGTCGCTTCACGTTCGCTCGCGTATCGGTGATTCATTCTGCTAACCAGTAAGGCAACCCCGCCAG
CCTAGCCGGGTCCTCAACGACAGGAGCACGATCATGCGCACCCGTGGCCAGGACCCAACGCTGCCCGAGA
TGCGCCGCGTGCGGCTGCTGGAGATGGCGGACGCGATGGATATGTTCTGCCAAGGGTTGGTTTGCGCATT
CACAGTTCTCCGCAAGAATTGATTGGCTCCAATTCTTGGAGTGGTGAATCCGTTAGCGAGGTGCCGCCGG
CTTCCATTCAGGTCGAGGTGGCCCGGCTCCATGCACCGCGACGCAACGCGGGGAGGCAGACAAGGTATAG
GGCGGCGCCTACAATCCATGCCAACCCGTTCCATGTGCTCGCCGAGGCGGCATAAATCGCCGTGACGATC
AGCGGTCCAGTGATCGAAGTTAGGCTGGTAAGAGCCGCGAGCGATCCTTGAAGCTGTCCCTGATGGTCGT
CATCTACCTGCCTGGACAGCATGGCCTGCAACGCGGGCATCCCGATGCCGCCGGAAGCGAGAAGAATCAT
AATGGGGAAGGCCATCCAGCCTCGCGTCGCGAACGCCAGCAAGACGTAGCCCAGCGCGTCGGCCGCCATG
CCGGCGATAATGGCCTGCTTCTCGCCGAAACGTTTGGTGGCGGGACCAGTGACGAAGGCTTGAGCGAGGG
CGTGCAAGATTCCGAATACCGCAAGCGACAGGCCGATCATCGTCGCGCTCCAGCGAAAGCGGTCCTCGCC
GAAAATGACCCAGAGCGCTGCCGGCACCTGTCCTACGAGTTGCATGATAAAGAAGACAGTCATAAGTGCG
GCGACGATAGTCATGCCCCGCGCCCACCGGAAGGAGCTGACTGGGTTGAAGGCTCTCAAGGGCATCGGTC
GAGATCCCGGTGCCTAATGAGTGAGCTAACTTACATTAATTGCGTTGCGCTCACTGCCCGCTTTCCAGTC
GGGAAACCTGTCGTGCCAGCTGCATTAATGAATCGGCCAACGCGCGGGGAGAGGCGGTTTGCGTATTGGG
CGCCAGGGTGGTTTTTCTTTTCACCAGTGAGACGGGCAACAGCTGATTGCCCTTCACCGCCTGGCCCTGA
GAGAGTTGCAGCAAGCGGTCCACGCTGGTTTGCCCCAGCAGGCGAAAATCCTGTTTGATGGTGGTTAACG
GCGGGATATAACATGAGCTGTCTTCGGTATCGTCGTATCCCACTACCGAGATATCCGCACCAACGCGCAG
CCCGGACTCGGTAATGGCGCGCATTGCGCCCAGCGCCATCTGATCGTTGGCAACCAGCATCGCAGTGGGA
ACGATGCCCTCATTCAGCATTTGCATGGTTTGTTGAAAACCGGACATGGCACTCCAGTCGCCTTCCCGTT
CCGCTATCGGCTGAATTTGATTGCGAGTGAGATATTTATGCCAGCCAGCCAGACGCAGACGCGCCGAGAC
AGAACTTAATGGGCCCGCTAACAGCGCGATTTGCTGGTGACCCAATGCGACCAGATGCTCCACGCCCAGT
CGCGTACCGTCTTCATGGGAGAAAATAATACTGTTGATGGGTGTCTGGTCAGAGACATCAAGAAATAACG
CCGGAACATTAGTGCAGGCAGCTTCCACAGCAATGGCATCCTGGTCATCCAGCGGATAGTTAATGATCAG
CCCACTGACGCGTTGCGCGAGAAGATTGTGCACCGCCGCTTTACAGGCTTCGACGCCGCTTCGTTCTACC
ATCGACACCACCACGCTGGCACCCAGTTGATCGGCGCGAGATTTAATCGCCGCGACAATTTGCGACGGCG
CGTGCAGGGCCAGACTGGAGGTGGCAACGCCAATCAGCAACGACTGTTTGCCCGCCAGTTGTTGTGCCAC
GCGGTTGGGAATGTAATTCAGCTCCGCCATCGCCGCTTCCACTTTTTCCCGCGTTTTCGCAGAAACGTGG
CTGGCCTGGTTCACCACGCGGGAAACGGTCTGATAAGAGACACCGGCATACTCTGCGACATCGTATAACG
TTACTGGTTTCACATTCACCACCCTGAATTGACTCTCTTCCGGGCGCTATCATGCCATACCGCGAAAGGT
TTTGCGCCATTCGATGGTGTCCGGGATCTCGACGCTCTCCCTTATGCGACTCCTGCATTAGGAAGCAGCC
CAGTAGTAGGTTGAGGCCGTTGAGCACCGCCGCCGCAAGGAATGGTGCATGCAAGGAGATGGCGCCCAAC
AGTCCCCCGGCCACGGGGCCTGCCACCATACCCACGCCGAAACAAGCGCTCATGAGCCCGAAGTGGCGAG
CCCGATCTTCCCCATCGGTGATGTCGGCGATATAGGCGCCAGCAACCGCACCTGTGGCGCCGGTGATGCC
GGCCACGATGCGTCCGGCGTAGAGGATCGAGATCTCGATCCCGCGAAATTAATACGACTCACTATAGGGG
AATTGTGAGCGGATAACAATTCCCCACTAGTAATAATTTTGTTTAACTTTAAGAAGGAGATATACCATGG
AAACTGAAGAAGGTAAACTGGTAATCTGGATTAACGGCGATAAAGGCTATAACGGTCTCGCTGAAGTCGG
TAAGAAATTCGAGAAAGATACCGGAATTAAAGTCACCGTTGAGCATCCGGATAAACTGGAAGAGAAATTC
CCACAGGTTGCGGCAACTGGCGATGGCCCTGACATTATCTTCTGGGCACACGACCGCTTTGGTGGCTACG
CTCAATCTGGCCTGTTGGCTGAAATCACCCCGGACAAAGCGTTCCAGGACAAGCTGTATCCGTTTACCTG
GGATGCCGTACGTTACAACGGCAAGCTGATTGCTTACCCGATCGCTGTTGAAGCGTTATCGCTGATTTAT
AACAAAGACCTGCTGCCGAACCCGCCAAAAACCTGGGAAGAGATCCCGGCGCTGGATAAAGAACTGAAAG
CGAAAGGTAAGAGCGCCCTGATGTTCAACCTGCAAGAACCGTACTTCACCTGGCCGCTGATTGCTGCTGA
CGGGGGTTATGCGTTCAAGTATGAAAACGGCAAGTACGACATTAAAGACGTGGGCGTGGATAACGCTGGC
GCGAAAGCGGGTCTGACCTTCCTGGTTGACCTGATTAAAAACAAACACATGAATGCAGACACCGATTACT
CCATCGCAGAAGCTGCCTTTAATAAAGGCGAAACAGCGATGACCATCAACGGCCCGTGGGCATGGTCCAA
CATCGACACCAGCAAAGTGAATTATGGTGTAACGGTACTGCCGACCTTCAAGGGTCAACCATCCAAACCG
TTCGTTGGCGTGCTGAGCGCAGGTATTAACGCCGCCAGTCCGAACAAAGAGCTGGCAAAAGAGTTCCTCG
AAAACTATCTGCTGACTGATGAAGGTCTGGAAGCGGTTAATAAAGACAAACCGCTGGGTGCCGTAGCGCT
GAAGTCTTACGAGGAAGAGTTGGCGAAAGATCCACGTATTGCCGCCACGATGGAAAACGCCCAGAAAGGT
GAAATCATGCCGAACATCCCGCAGATGTCCGCTTTCTGGTATGCCGTGCGTACTGCGGTGATCAACGCCG
CCAGCGGTCGTCAGACTGTCGATGAAGCCCTTAAAGACGCGCAGACTGGTACCGGCAGCGGCCTGGAAGT
TCTGTTCCAGGGGCCCCATATGCTCGAGATGTCTCGCAGTCCTGATGCGAAGGAAGACCCTGTGGAGTGC
CCTCTTTGCATGGAGCCCTTGGAGATAGATGATATCAACTTTTTCCCTTGCACCTGTGGCTACCAGATTT
GCCGATTTTGTTGGCATCGAATTCGCACTGATGAAAATGGGCTTTGTCCTGCATGTAGAAAGCCATATCC
AGAAGACCCAGCAGTTTATAAACCACTCTCCCAGGAAGAGCTGCAAAGGATAAAGAATGAGAAAAAACAG
AAACAAAATGAGAGAAAACAGAAAATATCAGAAAATCGCAAACATTTGGCTAGTGTACGTGTCGTACAAA
AAAACCTCGTCTTTGTTGTAGGTTTATCTCAGCGCCTAGCAGACCCAGAGGTTTTAAAACGACCAGAATA
TTTTGGGAAGTTTGGTAAAATACATAAAGTTGTCATCAATAATAGCACATCATATGCAGGCTCACAGGGT
CCAAGTGCCAGTGCTTATGTAACCTATATCCGGTCAGAAGACGCTCTCAGAGCCATACAGTGTGTCAACA
ATGTGGTAGTAGATGGCAGAACACTTAAGGCATCTCTAGGTACAACAAAATACTGCAGTTACTTCTTAAA
GAATATGCAGTGTCCAAAACCTGACTGCATGTATCTTCATGAATTGGGGGATGAGGCGGCCAGCTTCACA
AAAGAGGAAATGCAGGCGGGTAAACACCAAGAATATGAACAGAAGCTACTTCAAGAATTATATAAATTAA
ATCCCAATTTTCTTCAGCTATCTACGGGTTCAGTTGATAAAAATAAGAACAAAGTGACACCACTGCAGAG
GTATGATACCGCTAGCGGCATGCAGTACAAACTTATCCTGAACGGTAAAACCCTGAAAGGTGAAACCACC
ACCGAAGCTGTTGACGCTGCTACCGCGGAAAAAGTTTTCAAACAGTACGCTAACGACAACGGTGTTGACG
GTGAATGGACCTACGACGACGCTACCAAAACCTACACCGTAACGGAAGGTCATCATCACCATCACCACTA
AGTTGGCTGCTGCCACCCGCTGAGCAATAACTAGCATAACCCCTTGGGGCCTCTAAACGGGTCTTGAGGG
GTTTTTTGCTGAAAGGAGGAACTATATCCGGATATCCCGCAAGAGGCCCGGCAGTACCGGCATAACCAAG
CCTATGCCTACAGCATCCAGGGTGACGGTGCCGAGGATGACGATGAGCGCATTGTTAGATTTCATACACG
GTGCCTGACTGCGTTAGCAATTTAACTGTGATAAACTACCGCATTAAAGCTTATCGATGATAAGCTGTCA
AACATGAGAA
Features (pLannotate 1.2.2; 21 found; start..end, strand, type, name):
    104..208     +  promoter       AmpR promoter: bla
    209..1069    +  CDS            AmpR: β-lactamase; bla; confers resistance to ampicillin, carbenicillin, and related antibiotics
   1240..1828    +  rep_origin     ori: high-copy-number ColE1/pMB1/pBR322/pUC origin of replication
   2014..2156    -  misc_feature   bom: basis of mobility region from pBR322
   2258..2449    -  CDS            rop: Rop protein, which maintains plasmids at low copy number; rop
   2466..2846    +  CDS            YPB1_ECOLX: Protein predicted: Swiss-Prot protein existence level 4. From Escherichia coli.
   3088..3712    -  CDS            TcR (fragment): tetracycline efflux protein; tet; confers resistance to tetracycline
   3727..3748    -  protein_bind   CAP binding site: CAP binding activates transcription in the presence of cAMP. E. coli catabolite activator protein
   3761..4843    -  CDS            lacI: lac repressor; lacI; The lac repressor binds to the lac operator to inhibit transcription in E. coli. This inhibition can be relieved by adding lactose or isopropyl-β-D-thiogalactopyranoside (IPTG).
   4844..4921    -  promoter       lacI promoter: lacI
   4929..5208    -  CDS            TcR (fragment): tetracycline efflux protein; tet; confers resistance to tetracycline
   5230..5248    +  promoter       T7 promoter: promoter for bacteriophage T7 RNA polymerase
   5249..5273    +  protein_bind   lac operator: The lac repressor binds to the lac operator to inhibit transcription in E. coli. This inhibition can be relieved by adding lactose or isopropyl-β-D-thiogalactopyranoside (IPTG). lac repressor encoded by lacI
   5288..5310    +  RBS            RBS: efficient ribosome binding site from bacteriophage T7 gene 10 (Olins and Rangwala, 1989)
   5321..6417    +  CDS            MBP (fragment): maltose binding protein from E. coli; malE (mutated); This version of the gene does not encode a signal sequence, so MBP will remain in the cytosol.
   6469..7290    +  CDS            CNOT4 (fragment): CNOT4_HUMAN - Also known as NOT4. Experimental evidence at protein level: Swiss-Prot protein existence level 1. Has E3 ubiquitin ligase activity, promoting ubiquitination and degradation of target proteins (PubMed:11823428, PubMed:22159038, PubMed:26575292). Involved in activation of the JAK/STAT pathway (PubMed:11823428, PubMed:22159038). Catalyzes ubiquitination of methylated RBM15 (PubMed:26575292). Plays a role in quality control of translation of mitochondrial outer membrane-localized mRNA (PubMed:29861391). As part of the PINK1-regulated signaling, upon mitochondria damage, ubiquitinates
   7306..7463    +  CDS            GB1 (fragment): B1 domain of Streptococcal protein G effective as a solubilizing fusion partner (Cheng and Patel, 2004)
   7491..7507    +  CDS            SET1 (fragment): solubility-enhancement tag derived from T7 phage gene 10B
   7521..7568    +  terminator     T7 terminator: transcription terminator for bacteriophage T7 RNA polymerase
   7591..7695    -  CDS            TcR (fragment): tetracycline efflux protein; tet; confers resistance to tetracycline
   7743..7771    -  promoter       tet promoter: E. coli promoter for tetracycline efflux protein gene
