[The description below was written by a language model from this plasmid's Addgene catalogue record and pLannotate feature annotations shown in this document.]
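Description:
pnEA-NpM-HsNot4_1-274-GB1His6_AG is a 7,780 nt bacterial expression plasmid for producing an N-terminal fragment (residues 1–274) of human CNOT4 (NOT4), the E3 ubiquitin ligase associated with the CCR4-NOT complex. The catalogue lists the backbone as unknown, but the annotated features show a pBR322-derived, pET-like architecture. It has a ColE1/pMB1-type origin together with the bom mobility region and the rop gene, which keeps copy number low, in line with the low-copy designation in the record. Selection is by ampicillin through the β-lactamase gene under its own promoter. Only interrupted remnants of the tetracycline resistance gene and its promoter are present, so this marker is not expected to be functional.

Expression is driven by a T7 promoter followed by a lac operator and the phage T7 gene 10 ribosome binding site, and it ends at a T7 terminator. A plasmid-borne lacI gene supplies the repressor, so transcription is IPTG-inducible in hosts that provide T7 RNA polymerase. The open reading frame encodes a cytosolic maltose-binding protein without its signal sequence at the N terminus, then the CNOT4 fragment, then the GB1 domain of streptococcal protein G. Both MBP and GB1 act as solubility-enhancing fusion partners. The plasmid name also indicates a C-terminal His6 tag for affinity purification, although the feature table does not annotate one; the short "SET1" hit just upstream of the terminator is probably a spurious match in that region. The insert carries one silent mutation relative to the reference isoform 1 sequence. The construct is intended for recombinant production of this NOT4 fragment in E. coli, and the associated work concerns NOT4 binding to the CCR4-NOT complex. The depositor sequence may be theoretical rather than fully verified.
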