Addgene plasmid #148783: pnEA-NpM-HsNot4_1-274-GB1His6_AG
Purpose: Bacterial Expression of HsNot4_1-274
Depositing lab: Elisa Izaurralde. Depositing organization: Max Planck Institute for Developmental Biology. Publication: A conserved CAF40-binding motif in metazoan NOT4 mediates association with the CCR4-NOT complex. Keskeny C, Raisch T, Sgromo A, Igreja C, Bhandari D, Weichenrieder O, Izaurralde E. Genes Dev. 2019 Feb 1;33(3-4):236-252. doi: 10.1101/gad.320952.118. Epub 2019 Jan 28. PubMed 30692204.
Backbone
  Vector backbone: Unknown
  Vector type: Bacterial Expression
Growth in bacteria
  Bacterial resistance: Ampicillin, 100 μg/mL
  Growth temperature: 37°C
  Growth strain: DH5alpha
  Copy number: Low Copy
Gene/Insert
  Gene/Insert name: HsNot4_1-274
  Species: H. sapiens (human)
  Mutation: one silent mutation compared to the sequence given by variant 4 NCBI: NM_001190848.1 or Uniprot.: isoform 1 O95628-1
  Entrez Gene: CNOT4 (a.k.a. CLONE243, NOT4, NOT4H)
  Cloning method: Unknown
Terms and licenses: Academic/Nonprofit Terms; Industry Terms: Not Available to Industry
Depositor comments: Plasmids from this collection were made available to the research community and donated after the lab closed. Please note that the sequence provided by the depositing laboratory may be theoretical/predicted or based on Sanger sequencing results. There may be discrepancies between sequencing results obtained by Addgene and the depositor sequence. If an Addgene verified sequence is not available, please contact before placing your order to request that our lab fully sequence the plasmid.
How to cite: pnEA-NpM-HsNot4_1-274-GB1His6_AG was a gift from Elisa Izaurralde (Addgene plasmid # 148783 ; http://n2t.net/addgene:148783 ; RRID:Addgene_148783)
